Addgene plasmid #228914: pCDH-CB-Cdkn1a
Purpose: Expression CDKN1A in mammalian cells
Depositing lab: Sika Zheng. Publication: Epistatic interactions between NMD and TRP53 control progenitor cell maintenance and brain size. Lin L, Zhao J, Kubota N, Li Z, Lam YL, Nguyen LP, Yang L, Pokharel SP, Blue SM, Yee BA, Chen R, Yeo GW, Chen CW, Chen L, Zheng S. Neuron. 2024 Jul 3;112(13):2157-2176.e12. doi: 10.1016/j.neuron.2024.04.006. Epub 2024 May 1. PubMed 38697111.
Backbone
  Vector backbone: pCDH-CB
  Vector type: Mammalian Expression
Growth in bacteria
  Bacterial resistance: Ampicillin, 100 μg/mL
  Growth temperature: 37°C
  Growth strain: NEB Stable
  Copy number: Unknown
Gene/Insert
  Gene/Insert name: Cdkn1a
  Species: M. musculus (mouse)
  Insert size (bp): 480
  Entrez Gene: Cdkn1a (a.k.a. CAP20, CDKI, CIP1, Cdkn1, P21, SDI1, Waf1, mda6, p21Cip1, p21WAF)
  Cloning method: Restriction Enzyme; 5′ cloning site BamHI (not destroyed); 3′ cloning site NotI (not destroyed)
  Sequencing primers: 5′ ggatccatgtccaatcctgg
Terms and licenses: Academic/Nonprofit Terms; Industry Terms: Not Available to Industry
How to cite: pCDH-CB-Cdkn1a was a gift from Sika Zheng (Addgene plasmid # 228914 ; http://n2t.net/addgene:228914 ; RRID:Addgene_228914)
