[The description below was written by a language model from this plasmid's Addgene catalogue record and pLannotate feature annotations shown in this document.]
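Description:
pCDH-CB-Cdkn1a is a 7.2 kb mammalian expression plasmid built on the pCDH-CB backbone. The catalogue lists it simply as a mammalian expression vector, but the feature table shows the architecture of a third-generation HIV-1-based lentiviral transfer vector. An RSV promoter replaces the U3 region upstream of a truncated 5' LTR, so genomic RNA can be transcribed without Tat. This is followed by the Ψ packaging signal with a gag fragment, the Rev response element for Rev-dependent nuclear export, and the cPPT/CTS element that aids nuclear import of the reverse-transcribed genome. A second truncated LTR lies downstream of the cargo, followed by an SV40 poly(A) signal and SV40 origin. In bacteria the plasmid replicates from a high-copy ColE1/pUC-type origin and is selected with ampicillin through the bla gene. No mammalian selection marker or fluorescent reporter is annotated.

The payload is the mouse Cdkn1a coding sequence (p21Cip1/Waf1, about 480 bp), inserted between BamHI and NotI sites that are both retained. It is driven by a hybrid "CB" promoter made of a CMV enhancer fragment fused to the chicken β-actin promoter. A modified SV40 intron upstream of the open reading frame promotes splicing-enhanced expression, and a WPRE downstream boosts transcript stability and output. No epitope tag is annotated. Cdkn1a encodes a cyclin-dependent kinase inhibitor that acts downstream of p53 to block cell cycle progression. The stated purpose is expression of CDKN1A in mammalian cells, by direct transfection or, given the viral elements present, potentially by lentiviral transduction. The associated study concerns interactions between nonsense-mediated decay and TRP53 in neural progenitor maintenance and brain size.
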