Features (pLannotate 1.2.2; 27 found; start..end, strand, type, name):
      6..232     +  promoter       RSV promoter: Rous sarcoma virus enhancer/promoter
    233..413     +  LTR            5' LTR (truncated): truncated 5' long terminal repeat (LTR) from HIV-1
    460..585     +  misc_feature   HIV-1 Ψ: packaging signal of human immunodeficiency virus type 1
    569..907     +  CDS            HIV-1 gag (fragment): gag protein from human immunodeficiency virus 1; gag
   1078..1311    +  misc_feature   RRE: The Rev response element (RRE) of HIV-1 allows for Rev-dependent mRNA export from the nucleus to the cytoplasm.
   1688..1788    +  CDS            Rev (fragment): human immunodeficiency virus 1 (HIV-1) Rev protein; rev; enhances nuclear export of unspliced and incompletely spliced viral mRNAs
   1807..1923    +  misc_feature   cPPT/CTS: central polypurine tract and central termination sequence of HIV-1
   1975..2253    +  enhancer       CMV enhancer (fragment): human cytomegalovirus immediate early enhancer
   2260..2529    +  promoter       chicken β-actin promoter: No description available
   2543..2559    +  misc_feature   MCS (fragment): pBluescript multiple cloning site
   2601..2697    +  intron         SV40 intron: modified SV40 intron with splice donor and acceptor sites
   2772..3248    +  CDS            Cdkn1a: CDN1A_MOUSE - Also known as Cip1, Waf1. Experimental evidence at protein level: Swiss-Prot protein existence level 1. May be involved in p53/TP53 mediated inhibition of cellular proliferation in response to DNA damage. Binds to and inhibits cyclin- dependent kinase activity, preventing phosphorylation of critical cyclin-dependent kinase substrates and blocking cell cycle progression. Functions in the nuclear localization and assembly of cyclin D-CDK4 complex and promotes its kinase activity towards RB1. At higher stoichiometric ratios, inhibits the kinase activity of the cyclin D- CDK4 complex
   3272..3860    +  misc_feature   WPRE: woodchuck hepatitis virus posttranscriptional regulatory element
   3855..3962    +  CDS            nef (fragment): NEF_SIVS4 - Experimental evidence at protein level: Swiss-Prot protein existence level 1. Interferes with TCR signaling from the cell membrane. Interacts with CD247/TCRZ (TCR zeta chain) and exert potent down- regulation of cell surface TCR/CD3 complexes. From Simian immunodeficiency virus (isolate F236/smH4) (SIV-sm) (Simian immunodeficiency virus sooty mangabey monkey).
   3987..4167    +  LTR            5' LTR (truncated): truncated 5' long terminal repeat (LTR) from HIV-1
   4239..4360    +  polyA_signal   SV40 poly(A) signal: SV40 polyadenylation signal
   4400..4535    +  rep_origin     SV40 ori: SV40 origin of replication
   4592..4608    -  protein_bind   lac operator: The lac repressor binds to the lac operator to inhibit transcription in E. coli. This inhibition can be relieved by adding lactose or isopropyl-β-D-thiogalactopyranoside (IPTG). lac repressor encoded by lacI
   4616..4646    -  promoter       lac promoter: promoter for the E. coli lac operon
   4661..4682    -  protein_bind   CAP binding site: CAP binding activates transcription in the presence of cAMP. E. coli catabolite activator protein
   4695..4787    -  CDS            lacI (fragment): lac repressor; lacI; The lac repressor binds to the lac operator to inhibit transcription in E. coli. This inhibition can be relieved by adding lactose or isopropyl-β-D-thiogalactopyranoside (IPTG).
   4970..5558    -  rep_origin     ori: high-copy-number ColE1/pMB1/pBR322/pUC origin of replication
   5729..6589    -  CDS            AmpR: β-lactamase; bla; confers resistance to ampicillin, carbenicillin, and related antibiotics
   6590..6694    -  promoter       AmpR promoter: bla
   6789..6824    +  CDS            rop (fragment): Rop protein, which maintains plasmids at low copy number; rop
   6926..7025    +  misc_feature   bom (fragment): basis of mobility region from pBR322
   7031..7185    -  CDS            lacZα (fragment): LacZα fragment of β-galactosidase; lacZ fragment
>Addgene plasmid #228914 | pCDH-CB-Cdkn1a | addgene full sequence | sequence record 457032 | Addgene NGS Result
ACGCGTGTAGTCTTATGCAATACTCTTGTAGTCTTGCAACATGGTAACGATGAGTTAGCAACATGCCTTA
CAAGGAGAGAAAAAGCACCGTGCATGCCGATTGGTGGAAGTAAGGTGGTACGATCGTGCCTTATTAGGAA
GGCAACAGACGGGTCTGACATGGATTGGACGAACCACTGAATTGCCGCATTGCAGAGATATTGTATTTAA
GTGCCTAGCTCGATACATAAACGGGTCTCTCTGGTTAGACCAGATCTGAGCCTGGGAGCTCTCTGGCTAA
CTAGGGAACCCACTGCTTAAGCCTCAATAAAGCTTGCCTTGAGTGCTTCAAGTAGTGTGTGCCCGTCTGT
TGTGTGACTCTGGTAACTAGAGATCCCTCAGACCCTTTTAGTCAGTGTGGAAAATCTCTAGCAGTGGCGC
CCGAACAGGGACTTGAAAGCGAAAGGGAAACCAGAGGAGCTCTCTCGACGCAGGACTCGGCTTGCTGAAG
CGCGCACGGCAAGAGGCGAGGGGCGGCGACTGGTGAGTACGCCAAAAATTTTGACTAGCGGAGGCTAGAA
GGAGAGAGATGGGTGCGAGAGCGTCAGTATTAAGCGGGGGAGAATTAGATCGCGATGGGAAAAAATTCGG
TTAAGGCCAGGGGGAAAGAAAAAATATAAATTAAAACATATAGTATGGGCAAGCAGGGAGCTAGAACGAT
TCGCAGTTAATCCTGGCCTGTTAGAAACATCAGAAGGCTGTAGACAAATACTGGGACAGCTACAACCATC
CCTTCAGACAGGATCAGAAGAACTTAGATCATTATATAATACAGTAGCAACCCTCTATTGTGTGCATCAA
AGGATAGAGATAAAAGACACCAAGGAAGCTTTAGACAAGATAGAGGAAGAGCAAAACAAAAGTAAGACCA
CCGCACAGCAAGCGGCCACTGATCTTCAGACCTGGAGGAGGAGATATGAGGGACAATTGGAGAAGTGAAT
TATATAAATATAAAGTAGTAAAAATTGAACCATTAGGAGTAGCACCCACCAAGGCAAAGAGAAGAGTGGT
GCAGAGAGAAAAAAGAGCAGTGGGAATAGGAGCTTTGTTCCTTGGGTTCTTGGGAGCAGCAGGAAGCACT
ATGGGCGCAGCGTCAATGACGCTGACGGTACAGGCCAGACAATTATTGTCTGGTATAGTGCAGCAGCAGA
ACAATTTGCTGAGGGCTATTGAGGCGCAACAGCATCTGTTGCAACTCACAGTCTGGGGCATCAAGCAGCT
CCAGGCAAGAATCCTGGCTGTGGAAAGATACCTAAAGGATCAACAGCTCCTGGGGATTTGGGGTTGCTCT
GGAAAACTCATTTGCACCACTGCTGTGCCTTGGAATGCTAGTTGGAGTAATAAATCTCTGGAACAGATTT
GGAATCACACGACCTGGATGGAGTGGGACAGAGAAATTAACAATTACACAAGCTTAATACACTCCTTAAT
TGAAGAATCGCAAAACCAGCAAGAAAAGAATGAACAAGAATTATTGGAATTAGATAAATGGGCAAGTTTG
TGGAATTGGTTTAACATAACAAATTGGCTGTGGTATATAAAATTATTCATAATGATAGTAGGAGGCTTGG
TAGGTTTAAGAATAGTTTTTGCTGTACTTTCTATAGTGAATAGAGTTAGGCAGGGATATTCACCATTATC
GTTTCAGACCCACCTCCCAACCCCGAGGGGACCCGACAGGCCCGAAGGAATAGAAGAAGAAGGTGGAGAG
AGAGACAGAGACAGATCCATTCGATTAGTGAACGGATCTCGACGGTATCGGTTAACTTTTAAAAGAAAAG
GGGGGATTGGGGGGTACAGTGCAGGGGAAAGAATAGTAGACATAATAGCAACAGACATACAAACTAAAGA
ATTACAAAAACAAATTACAAAATTCAAAATTTTATCGATTAATTAAGGTACCTTAATTAATCGATTAATT
AAGGTACCTCTGGTCGTTACATAACTTACGGTAAATGGCCCGCCTGGCTGACCGCCCAACGACCCCGCCC
ATTGACGTCAATAATGACGTATGTTCCCATAGTAACGCCAATAGGGACTTTCCATTGACGTCAATGGGTG
GAGTATTTACGGTAAACTGCCCACTTGGCAGTACATCAAGTGTATCATATGCCAAGTACGCCCCCTATTG
ACGTCAATGACGGTAAATGGCCCGCCTGGCATTATGCCCAGTACATGACCTTATGGGACTTTCCTACTTG
GCAGTACATCTACTCGAGGCCACGTTCTGCTTCACTCTCCCCATCTCCCCCCCCTCCCCACCCCCAATTT
TGTATTTATTTATTTTTTAATTATTTTGTGCAGCGATGGGGGCGGGGGGGGGGGGGGGGGGGGCGCGCGC
CGGGGGGGGGGGGGGGGGGCGGGGGGCGGGGCGGGGCGAGGCGGAGAGGTGCGGCGGCAGCCAATCAGAG
CGGCGCGCTCCGAAAGTTTCCTTTTATGGCGAGGCGGCGGCGGCGGCGGCCCTATAAAAAGCGAAGCGCG
CGGCGGGCGGGAGCGGGATCAGCCACCGCGGTGGCGGCCCTAGAGTCGATCGAGGAACTGAAAAACCAGA
AAGTTAACTGGTAAGTTTAGTCTTTTTGTCTTTTATTTCAGGTCCCCGATCCGGTGGTGGTGCAAATCAA
AGAACTGCTCCTCAGTGGATGTTGCCTTTACTTCTAGGCCTGTACGGAAGTGTTACTTCTGCTCTAAAAG
CTGCGGAATTGTACCCGCGGCCGATCCACCGGTCGGGATCCATGTCCAATCCTGGTGATGTCCGACCTGT
TCCGCACAGGAGCAAAGTGTGCCGTTGTCTCTTCGGTCCCGTGGACAGTGAGCAGTTGCGCCGTGATTGC
GATGCGCTCATGGCGGGCTGTCTCCAGGAGGCCCGAGAACGGTGGAACTTTGACTTCGTCACGGAGACGC
CGCTGGAGGGCAACTTTGTCTGGGAGCGCGTTCGGAGCCTAGGGCTGCCCAAGGTCTACCTGAGCCCTGG
GTCCCGCAGCCGTGACGACCTGGGAGGGGACAAGAGGCCCAGTACTTCCTCTGCCCTGCTGCAGGGGCCA
GCTCCAGAGGACCACGTGGCCTTGTCGCTGTCTTGCACTCTGGTGTCTGAGCGGCCTGAAGATTCCCCGG
GTGGGCCCGGAACATCTCAGGGCCGAAAACGGAGGCAGACCAGCCTGACAGATTTCTATCACTCCAAGCG
CAGATTGGTCTTCTGCAAGAGAAAACCCTGAGCGGCCGCGAATTCGTCGACAATCAACCTCTGGATTACA
AAATTTGTGAAAGATTGACTGGTATTCTTAACTATGTTGCTCCTTTTACGCTATGTGGATACGCTGCTTT
AATGCCTTTGTATCATGCTATTGCTTCCCGTATGGCTTTCATTTTCTCCTCCTTGTATAAATCCTGGTTG
CTGTCTCTTTATGAGGAGTTGTGGCCCGTTGTCAGGCAACGTGGCGTGGTGTGCACTGTGTTTGCTGACG
CAACCCCCACTGGTTGGGGCATTGCCACCACCTGTCAGCTCCTTTCCGGGACTTTCGCTTTCCCCCTCCC
TATTGCCACGGCGGAACTCATCGCCGCCTGCCTTGCCCGCTGCTGGACAGGGGCTCGGCTGTTGGGCACT
GACAATTCCGTGGTGTTGTCGGGGAAATCATCGTCCTTTCCTTGGCTGCTCGCCTGTGTTGCCACCTGGA
TTCTGCGCGGGACGTCCTTCTGCTACGTCCCTTCGGCCCTCAATCCAGCGGACCTTCCTTCCCGCGGCCT
GCTGCCGGCTCTGCGGCCTCTTCCGCGTCTTCGCCTTCGCCCTCAGACGAGTCGGATCTCCCTTTGGGCC
GCCTCCCCGCCTGGTACCTTTAAGACCAATGACTTACAAGGCAGCTGTAGATCTTAGCCACTTTTTAAAA
GAAAAGGGGGGACTGGAAGGGCTAATTCACTCCCAACGAAGATAAGATCTGCTTTTTGCTTGTACTGGGT
CTCTCTGGTTAGACCAGATCTGAGCCTGGGAGCTCTCTGGCTAACTAGGGAACCCACTGCTTAAGCCTCA
ATAAAGCTTGCCTTGAGTGCTTCAAGTAGTGTGTGCCCGTCTGTTGTGTGACTCTGGTAACTAGAGATCC
CTCAGACCCTTTTAGTCAGTGTGGAAAATCTCTAGCAGTAGTAGTTCATGTCATCTTATTATTCAGTATT
TATAACTTGCAAAGAAATGAATATCAGAGAGTGAGAGGAACTTGTTTATTGCAGCTTATAATGGTTACAA
ATAAAGCAATAGCATCACAAATTTCACAAATAAAGCATTTTTTTCACTGCATTCTAGTTGTGGTTTGTCC
AAACTCATCAATGTATCTTATCATGTCTGGCTCTAGCTATCCCGCCCCTAACTCCGCCCATCCCGCCCCT
AACTCCGCCCAGTTCCGCCCATTCTCCGCCCCATGGCTGACTAATTTTTTTTATTTATGCAGAGGCCGAG
GCCGCCTCGGCCTCTGAGCTATTCCAGAAGTAGTGAGGAGGCTTTTTTGGAGGCCTAGACTTTTGCAGAG
ACCAAATTCGTAATCATGTCATAGCTGTTTCCTGTGTGAAATTGTTATCCGCTCACAATTCCACACAACA
TACGAGCCGGAAGCATAAAGTGTAAAGCCTGGGGTGCCTAATGAGTGAGCTAACTCACATTAATTGCGTT
GCGCTCACTGCCCGCTTTCCAGTCGGGAAACCTGTCGTGCCAGCTGCATTAATGAATCGGCCAACGCGCG
GGGAGAGGCGGTTTGCGTATTGGGCGCTCTTCCGCTTCCTCGCTCACTGACTCGCTGCGCTCGGTCGTTC
GGCTGCGGCGAGCGGTATCAGCTCACTCAAAGGCGGTAATACGGTTATCCACAGAATCAGGGGATAACGC
AGGAAAGAACATGTGAGCAAAAGGCCAGCAAAAGGCCAGGAACCGTAAAAAGGCCGCGTTGCTGGCGTTT
TTCCATAGGCTCCGCCCCCCTGACGAGCATCACAAAAATCGACGCTCAAGTCAGAGGTGGCGAAACCCGA
CAGGACTATAAAGATACCAGGCGTTTCCCCCTGGAAGCTCCCTCGTGCGCTCTCCTGTTCCGACCCTGCC
GCTTACCGGATACCTGTCCGCCTTTCTCCCTTCGGGAAGCGTGGCGCTTTCTCATAGCTCACGCTGTAGG
TATCTCAGTTCGGTGTAGGTCGTTCGCTCCAAGCTGGGCTGTGTGCACGAACCCCCCGTTCAGCCCGACC
GCTGCGCCTTATCCGGTAACTATCGTCTTGAGTCCAACCCGGTAAGACACGACTTATCGCCACTGGCAGC
AGCCACTGGTAACAGGATTAGCAGAGCGAGGTATGTAGGCGGTGCTACAGAGTTCTTGAAGTGGTGGCCT
AACTACGGCTACACTAGAAGAACAGTATTTGGTATCTGCGCTCTGCTGAAGCCAGTTACCTTCGGAAAAA
GAGTTGGTAGCTCTTGATCCGGCAAACAAACCACCGCTGGTAGCGGTGGTTTTTTTGTTTGCAAGCAGCA
GATTACGCGCAGAAAAAAAGGATCTCAAGAAGATCCTTTGATCTTTTCTACGGGGTCTGACGCTCAGTGG
AACGAAAACTCACGTTAAGGGATTTTGGTCATGAGATTATCAAAAAGGATCTTCACCTAGATCCTTTTAA
ATTAAAAATGAAGTTTTAAATCAATCTAAAGTATATATGAGTAAACTTGGTCTGACAGTTACCAATGCTT
AATCAGTGAGGCACCTATCTCAGCGATCTGTCTATTTCGTTCATCCATAGTTGCCTGACTCCCCGTCGTG
TAGATAACTACGATACGGGAGGGCTTACCATCTGGCCCCAGTGCTGCAATGATACCGCGAGACCCACGCT
CACCGGCTCCAGATTTATCAGCAATAAACCAGCCAGCCGGAAGGGCCGAGCGCAGAAGTGGTCCTGCAAC
TTTATCCGCCTCCATCCAGTCTATTAATTGTTGCCGGGAAGCTAGAGTAAGTAGTTCGCCAGTTAATAGT
TTGCGCAACGTTGTTGCCATTGCTACAGGCATCGTGGTGTCACGCTCGTCGTTTGGTATGGCTTCATTCA
GCTCCGGTTCCCAACGATCAAGGCGAGTTACATGATCCCCCATGTTGTGCAAAAAAGCGGTTAGCTCCTT
CGGTCCTCCGATCGTTGTCAGAAGTAAGTTGGCCGCAGTGTTATCACTCATGGTTATGGCAGCACTGCAT
AATTCTCTTACTGTCATGCCATCCGTAAGATGCTTTTCTGTGACTGGTGAGTACTCAACCAAGTCATTCT
GAGAATAGTGTATGCGGCGACCGAGTTGCTCTTGCCCGGCGTCAATACGGGATAATACCGCGCCACATAG
CAGAACTTTAAAAGTGCTCATCATTGGAAAACGTTCTTCGGGGCGAAAACTCTCAAGGATCTTACCGCTG
TTGAGATCCAGTTCGATGTAACCCACTCGTGCACCCAACTGATCTTCAGCATCTTTTACTTTCACCAGCG
TTTCTGGGTGAGCAAAAACAGGAAGGCAAAATGCCGCAAAAAAGGGAATAAGGGCGACACGGAAATGTTG
AATACTCATACTCTTCCTTTTTCAATATTATTGAAGCATTTATCAGGGTTATTGTCTCATGAGCGGATAC
ATATTTGAATGTATTTAGAAAAATAAACAAATAGGGGTTCCGCGCACATTTCCCCGAAAAGTGCCACCTG
ACGTCTAAGAAACCATTATTATCATGACATTAACCTATAAAAATAGGCGTATCACGAGGCCCTTTCGTCT
CGCGCGTTTCGGTGATGACGGTGAAAACCTCTGACACATGCAGCTCCCGGAGACGGTCACAGCTTGTCTG
TAAGCGGATGCCGGGAGCAGACAAGCCCGTCAGGGCGCGTCAGCGGGTGTTGGCGGGTGTCGGGGCTGGC
TTAACTATGCGGCATCAGAGCAGATTGTACTGAGAGTGCACCATATGCGGTGTGAAATACCGCACAGATG
CGTAAGGAGAAAATACCGCATCAGGCGCCATTCGCCATTCAGGCTGCGCAACTGTTGGGAAGGGCGATCG
GTGCGGGCCTCTTCGCTATTACGCCAGCTGGCGAAAGGGGGATGTGCTGCAAGGCGATTAAGTTGGGTAA
CGCCAGGGTTTTCCCAGTCACGACGTTGTAAAACGACGGCCAGTGCCAAGCTG
